Addgene plasmid #158715: pNHEJ-Cas9-recX
Purpose: CRISPR-assisted-NHEJ system used for genome editing in Mycobacterium smegmatis. Helper plasmid expresses Cas9, NHEJ machinery of M. marinum and recX
Depositing lab: Yi-Cheng Sun. Depositing organization: Peking Union Medical College, Chinese Academy of Medical Sciences. Publication: A CRISPR-Assisted Nonhomologous End-Joining Strategy for Efficient Genome Editing in Mycobacterium tuberculosis. Yan MY, Li SS, Ding XY, Guo XP, Jin Q, Sun YC. mBio. 2020 Jan 28;11(1). pii: mBio.02364-19. doi: 10.1128/mBio.02364-19. PubMed 31992616.
Backbone
  Vector backbone: pNHEJ-Cas12a-recX
  Vector type: Bacterial Expression, CRISPR
Growth in bacteria
  Bacterial resistance: Kanamycin, 50 μg/mL
  Growth temperature: 37°C
  Growth strain: DH5alpha
  Copy number: High Copy
Gene/Insert
  Gene/Insert name: cas9
  Species: Streptococcus thermophilus
  Insert size (bp): 4457
  Promoter: TetO
  Cloning method: Restriction Enzyme; 5′ cloning site SpeI (not destroyed); 3′ cloning site SpeI (not destroyed)
Terms and licenses: Academic/Nonprofit Terms; Industry Terms: Not Available to Industry
How to cite: pNHEJ-Cas9-recX was a gift from Yi-Cheng Sun (Addgene plasmid # 158715 ; http://n2t.net/addgene:158715 ; RRID:Addgene_158715)
