[The description below was written by a language model from this plasmid's Addgene catalogue record and pLannotate feature annotations shown in this document.]
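Description:
pNHEJ-Cas9-recX is a 14.1 kb bacterial expression helper plasmid for CRISPR-assisted non-homologous end-joining (NHEJ) genome editing in Mycobacterium smegmatis. It was derived from pNHEJ-Cas12a-recX by placing a Streptococcus thermophilus cas9 insert between SpeI sites. In E. coli it is maintained through a high-copy ColE1/pUC-type origin and selected with kanamycin via the aph(3')-Ia KanR gene, which is flanked by a Tn903 remnant. The feature table does not annotate a mycobacterial replicon or integration element. A stretch of roughly 2 kb downstream of the E. coli origin is unannotated, so the record does not show how the plasmid is maintained in mycobacteria.

The S. thermophilus Cas9 coding sequence sits behind a tet-operator-containing promoter. The annotation tool matches short fragments of it to PLtetO-1 and to a TRE-type promoter, which most likely just reflects the tet operator sequences. An rrnB T2 terminator follows the gene. A tetR gene on the same plasmid supplies the repressor, so nuclease expression should be inducible with a tetracycline-class inducer rather than constitutive. The remaining payload is the repair module: ligD and mku (Ku), annotated by homology to the M. tuberculosis proteins but stated in the catalogue entry to come from M. marinum, together with recX, matched to the M. smegmatis protein. Ku binds the broken DNA ends and recruits LigD to reseal them, while RecX modulates RecA activity, which would be expected to dampen homologous recombination and favour NHEJ repair of Cas9-induced breaks. No guide RNA cassette is annotated, consistent with the helper role, so the guide is presumably delivered from a separate construct. The promoters driving the NHEJ genes and recX are not identified in the record.
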