Features (pLannotate 1.2.2; 13 found; start..end, strand, type, name):
     31..50      +  promoter       tight TRE promoter (fragment): Tet-responsive promoter PTight, consisting of seven tet operator sequences followed by the minimal CMV promoter
     63..3425    +  CDS            cas9-1: CAS9A_STRTD - Also known as csn1. Experimental evidence at protein level: Swiss-Prot protein existence level 1. CRISPR (clustered regularly interspaced short palindromic repeat) is an adaptive immune system that provides protection against mobile genetic elements (viruses, transposable elements and conjugative plasmids). CRISPR clusters contain spacers, sequences complementary to antecedent mobile elements, and target invading nucleic acids. CRISPR clusters are transcribed and processed into CRISPR RNA (crRNA). In type II CRISPR systems correct processing of pre-crRNA requires a trans- encoded
   3529..3556    +  terminator     rrnB T2 terminator: transcription terminator T2 from the E. coli rrnB gene
   3669..4289    +  CDS            tetR: TETR2_ECOLX - Experimental evidence at protein level: Swiss-Prot protein existence level 1. TetR is the repressor of the tetracycline resistance element; its N-terminal region forms a helix-turn-helix structure and binds DNA. Binding of tetracycline to TetR reduces the repressor affinity for the tetracycline resistance gene (tetA) promoter operator sites. From Escherichia coli.
   4343..4931    +  rep_origin     ori: high-copy-number ColE1/pMB1/pBR322/pUC origin of replication
   7031..7135    +  CDS            Y4104_STRCO (fragment): Protein inferred from homology: Swiss-Prot protein existence level 3. From Streptomyces coelicolor (strain ATCC BAA-471 / A3(2) / M145).
   7355..7918    +  CDS            recX: RECX_MYCS2 - Protein inferred from homology: Swiss-Prot protein existence level 3. Modulates RecA activity. From Mycolicibacterium smegmatis (strain ATCC 700084 / mc(2)155) (Mycobacterium smegmatis).
   8283..10565   -  CDS            ligD: LIGD_MYCTU - Experimental evidence at protein level: Swiss-Prot protein existence level 1. In conjunction with endogenous or Mycobacterium phage Omega Ku (AC Q853W0) can reconstitute NHEJ in Saccharomyces cerevisiae. From Mycobacterium tuberculosis (strain ATCC 25618 / H37Rv).
  11698..12486   +  CDS            mku: KU_MYCTU - Experimental evidence at protein level: Swiss-Prot protein existence level 1. With LigD forms a non-homologous end joining (NHEJ) repair enzyme. Binds linear dsDNA with 5'- and 3'-overhangs but not closed circular dsDNA nor ssDNA. One dimer binds for every 30 bp. Recruits and stimulates the ligase activity of LigD but not of T4 ligase or a human ligase complex (LIG4/XRCC4). Attenuates the 3'- to 5'-exonuclease activity of LigD. Stimulates the template-directed addition of dNTPs by LigD on 5'-overhangs and nuclease activity on 3'-overhangs. From Mycobacterium tuberculosis (strain ATC
  12855..13670   +  CDS            KanR: aminoglycoside phosphotransferase; aph(3')-Ia; confers resistance to kanamycin in bacteria or G418 (Geneticin®) in eukaryotes
  13811..13966   +  CDS            TRA2_ECOLX (fragment): Protein predicted: Swiss-Prot protein existence level 4. Required for transposition of transposon Tn903. From Escherichia coli.
  13981..14030   +  terminator     rrnB T1 terminator (fragment): transcription terminator T1 from the E. coli rrnB gene
  14110..21      +  promoter       PLtetO-1 promoter (fragment) (across the origin): modified phage lambda PL promoter with tet operator sites (Lutz and Bujard, 1997)
>Addgene plasmid #158715 | pNHEJ-Cas9-recX | addgene full sequence | sequence record 321939 | Addgene NGS Result
TCCCTATCAGTGATAGAGATAATCTGGGAGTCCCTATCAGTGATAGAGAAGGCGGTATCGATATGTCGGA
CCTGGTGCTGGGCCTGGATATCGGCATCGGCTCGGTGGGCGTGGGCATCCTGAACAAGGTGACCGGCGAG
ATCATCCACAAGAACTCGCGCATCTTCCCGGCCGCCCAGGCCGAGAACAACCTGGTGCGCCGCACCAACC
GCCAGGGCCGCCGCCTGGCCCGCCGCAAGAAGCACCGCCGCGTGCGCCTGAACCGCCTGTTCGAGGAGTC
GGGCCTGATCACCGACTTCACCAAGATCTCGATCAACCTGAACCCGTACCAGCTGCGCGTGAAGGGCCTG
ACCGACGAGCTGTCGAACGAGGAGCTGTTCATCGCCCTGAAGAACATGGTGAAGCACCGCGGCATCTCGT
ACCTGGACGACGCCTCGGACGACGGCAACTCGTCGGTGGGCGACTACGCCCAGATCGTGAAGGAGAACTC
GAAGCAGCTGGAGACCAAGACCCCGGGCCAGATCCAGCTGGAGCGCTACCAGACCTACGGCCAGCTGCGC
GGCGACTTCACCGTGGAGAAGGACGGCAAGAAGCACCGCCTGATCAACGTGTTCCCGACCTCGGCCTACC
GCTCGGAGGCCCTGCGCATCCTGCAGACCCAGCAGGAGTTCAACCCGCAGATCACCGACGAGTTCATCAA
CCGCTACCTGGAGATCCTGACCGGCAAGCGCAAGTACTACCACGGCCCGGGCAACGAGAAGTCGCGCACC
GACTACGGCCGCTACCGCACCTCGGGCGAGACCCTGGACAACATCTTCGGCATCCTGATCGGCAAGTGCA
CCTTCTACCCGGACGAGTTCCGCGCCGCCAAGGCCTCGTACACCGCCCAGGAGTTCAACCTGCTGAACGA
CCTGAACAACCTGACCGTGCCGACCGAGACCAAGAAGCTGTCGAAGGAGCAGAAGAACCAGATCATCAAC
TACGTGAAGAACGAGAAGGCCATGGGCCCGGCCAAGCTGTTCAAGTACATCGCCAAGCTGCTGTCGTGCG
ACGTGGCCGACATCAAGGGCTACCGCATCGACAAGTCGGGCAAGGCCGAGATCCACACCTTCGAGGCCTA
CCGCAAGATGAAGACCCTGGAGACCCTGGACATCGAGCAGATGGACCGCGAGACCCTGGACAAGCTGGCC
TACGTGCTGACCCTGAACACCGAGCGCGAGGGCATCCAGGAGGCCCTGGAGCACGAGTTCGCCGACGGCT
CGTTCTCGCAGAAGCAGGTGGACGAGCTGGTGCAGTTCCGCAAGGCCAACTCGTCGATCTTCGGCAAGGG
CTGGCACAACTTCTCGGTGAAGCTGATGATGGAGCTGATCCCGGAGCTGTACGAGACCTCGGAGGAGCAG
ATGACCATCCTGACCCGCCTGGGCAAGCAGAAGACCACCTCGTCGTCGAACAAGACCAAGTACATCGACG
AGAAGCTGCTGACCGAGGAGATCTACAACCCGGTGGTGGCCAAGTCGGTGCGCCAGGCCATCAAGATCGT
GAACGCCGCCATCAAGGAGTACGGCGACTTCGACAACATCGTGATCGAGATGGCCCGCGAGACCAACGAG
GACGACGAGAAGAAGGCCATCCAGAAGATCCAGAAGGCCAACAAGGACGAGAAGGACGCCGCCATGCTGA
AGGCCGCCAACCAGTACAACGGCAAGGCCGAGCTGCCGCACTCGGTGTTCCACGGCCACAAGCAGCTGGC
CACCAAGATCCGCCTGTGGCACCAGCAGGGCGAGCGCTGCCTGTACACCGGCAAGACCATCTCGATCCAC
GACCTGATCAACAACTCGAACCAGTTCGAGGTGGACCACATCCTGCCGCTGTCGATCACCTTCGACGACT
CGCTGGCCAACAAGGTGCTGGTGTACGCCACCGCCAACCAGGAGAAGGGCCAGCGCACCCCGTACCAGGC
CCTGGACTCGATGGACGACGCCTGGTCGTTCCGCGAGCTGAAGGCCTTCGTGCGCGAGTCGAAGACCCTG
TCGAACAAGAAGAAGGAGTACCTGCTGACCGAGGAGGACATCTCGAAGTTCGACGTGCGCAAGAAGTTCA
TCGAGCGCAACCTGGTGGACACCCGCTACGCCTCGCGCGTGGTGCTGAACGCCCTGCAGGAGCACTTCCG
CGCCCACAAGATCGACACCAAGGTGTCGGTGGTGCGCGGCCAGTTCACCTCGCAGCTGCGCCGCCACTGG
GGCATCGAGAAGACCCGCGACACCTACCACCACCACGCCGTGGACGCCCTGATCATCGCCGCCTCGTCGC
AGCTGAACCTGTGGAAGAAGCAGAAGAACACCCTGGTGTCGTACTCGGAGGACCAGCTGCTGGACATCGA
GACCGGCGAGCTGATCTCGGACGACGAGTACAAGGAGTCGGTGTTCAAGGCCCCGTACCAGCACTTCGTG
GACACCCTGAAGTCGAAGGAGTTCGAGGACTCGATCCTGTTCTCGTACCAGGTGGACTCGAAGTTCAACC
GCAAGATCTCGGACGCCACCATCTACGCCACCCGCCAGGCCAAGGTGGGCAAGGACAAGGCCGACGAGAC
CTACGTGCTGGGCAAGATCAAGGACATCTACACCCAGGACGGCTACGACGCCTTCATGAAGATCTACAAG
AAGGACAAGTCGAAGTTCCTGATGTACCGCCACGACCCGCAGACCTTCGAGAAGGTGATCGAGCCGATCC
TGGAGAACTACCCGAACAAGCAGATCAACGACAAGGGCAAGGAGGTGCCGTGCAACCCGTTCCTGAAGTA
CAAGGAGGAGCACGGCTACATCCGCAAGTACTCGAAGAAGGGCAACGGCCCGGAGATCAAGTCGCTGAAG
TACTACGACTCGAAGCTGGGCAACCACATCGACATCACCCCGAAGGACTCGAACAACAAGGTGGTGCTGC
AGTCGGTGTCGCCGTGGCGCGCCGACGTGTACTTCAACAAGACCACCGGCAAGTACGAGATCCTGGGCCT
GAAGTACGCCGACCTGCAGTTCGACAAGGGCACCGGCACCTACAAGATCTCGCAGGAGAAGTACAACGAC
ATCAAGAAGAAGGAGGGCGTGGACTCGGACTCGGAGTTCAAGTTCACCCTGTACAAGAACGACCTGCTGC
TGGTGAAGGACACCGAGACCAAGGAGCAGCAGCTGTTCCGCTTCCTGTCGCGCACCATGCCGAAGCAGAA
GCACTACGTGGAGCTGAAGCCGTACGACAAGCAGAAGTTCGAGGGCGGCGAGGCCCTGATCAAGGTGCTG
GGCAACGTGGCCAACTCGGGCCAGTGCAAGAAGGGCCTGGGCAAGTCGAACATCTCGATCTACAAGGTGC
GCACCGACGTGCTGGGCAACCAGCACATCATCAAGAACGAGGGCGACAAGCCGAAGCTGGACTTCTAAAT
ACTCTGGCCATTTTTCTTTACCGCCTTTGAGTGAGCTGATACCGCTCGCCGCAGCCGAACGACCGAGCGC
AACGCGTGCGGCCGCTGATTAGCTAAGCAGAAGGCCATCCTGACGGATGGCCTTTTTCTAGAAAAAAAAA
AAGCGCCGCAACTGCGGCGCTTTTTTTTTTTTAATTAAGTGATAGATTGCGATGCGTGTGCTCGGTTGAT
ATAATCTGTCAGATCAGGAGGACTTCGCATGTCGCGGTTGGATAAGTCCAAGGTCATCAACTCGGCGCTG
GAGCTGCTGAACGAGGTCGGTATCGAGGGACTGACCACGCGCAAGTTGGCCCAAAAGCTCGGCGTGGAAC
AACCGACCCTCTACTGGCACGTGAAGAACAAGCGCGCGCTGCTGGATGCGTTGGCCATCGAGATGCTGGA
TCGCCATCACACGCACTTTTGCCCCCTGGAGGGCGAGAGCTGGCAGGATTTTCTGCGGAACAACGCGAAG
TCGTTCCGGTGCGCCCTCCTGAGCCATCGGGATGGCGCCAAAGTCCACTTGGGCACCCGCCCGACCGAGA
AGCAATACGAGACCCTGGAGAACCAGCTGGCCTTCCTCTGTCAACAGGGTTTTTCGTTGGAGAACGCCCT
GTATGCCCTGTCCGCCGTGGGACACTTCACCTTGGGCTGCGTGTTGGAGGATCAGGAACATCAGGTGGCG
AAAGAGGAACGGGAGACCCCCACGACGGATTCGATGCCCCCGTTGTTGCGCCAGGCGATCGAACTGTTTG
ACCACCAGGGCGCCGAACCCGCCTTTTTGTTCGGGCTGGAGCTGATCATCTGCGGGCTGGAAAAGCAACT
GAAGTGCGAAAGCGGTTCGTGATAACTAGTTCCATGAGCGTCAGACCCCGTAGAAAAGATCAAAGGATCT
TCTTGAGATCCTTTTTTTCTGCGCGTAATCTGCTGCTTGCAAACAAAAAAACCACCGCTACCAGCGGTGG
TTTGTTTGCCGGATCAAGAGCTACCAACTCTTTTTCCGAAGGTAACTGGCTTCAGCAGAGCGCAGATACC
AAATACTGTCCTTCTAGTGTAGCCGTAGTTAGGCCACCACTTCAAGAACTCTGTAGCACCGCCTACATAC
CTCGCTCTGCTAATCCTGTTACCAGTGGCTGCTGCCAGTGGCGATAAGTCGTGTCTTACCGGGTTGGACT
CAAGACGATAGTTACCGGATAAGGCGCAGCGGTCGGGCTGAACGGGGGGTTCGTGCACACAGCCCAGCTT
GGAGCGAACGACCTACACCGAACTGAGATACCTACAGCGTGAGCTATGAGAAAGCGCCACGCTTCCCGAG
GGGAGAAAGGCGGACAGGTATCCGGTAAGCGGCAGGGTCGGAACAGGAGAGCGCACGAGGGAGCTTCCAG
GGGGAAACGCCTGGTATCTTTATAGTCCTGTCGGGTTTCGCCACCTCTGACTTGAGCGTCGATTTTTGTG
ATGCTCGTCAGGGGGGCGGAGCCTATGGAAAAACGCCAGCAACGCGGCCTTTTTACGGTTCCTGGCCTTT
TGCTGGCCTTTTGCTCACATGTTCTTTCCTGCGTTATCCCCTGATTCTGTGGATAACCGTATTACCGCCT
TTGAGTGAGCTGATACCGCTCGCCGCAGCCGAACGACCGAGCGCAACGCGTGAGCCCACCAGCTCCGTAA
GTTCGGGCGCTGTGTGGCTCGTACCCGCGCATTCAGGCGGCAGGGGGTCTAACGGGTCTAAGGCGGCGTG
TACGGCCGCCACAGCGGCTCTCAGCGGCCCGGAAACGTCCTCGAAACGACGCATGTGTTCCTCCTGGTTG
GTACAGGTGGTTGGGGGTGCTCGGCTGTCGCTGGTGTTCCACCACCAGGGCTCGACGGGAGAGCGGGGGA
GTGTGCAGTTGTGGGGTGGCCCCTCAGCGAAATATCTGACTTGGAGCTCGTGTCGGACCATACACCGGTG
ATTAATCGTGGTCTACTACCAAGCGTGAGCCACGTCGCCGACGAATTTGAGCAGCTCTGGCTGCCGTACT
GGCCGCTGGCAAGCGACGATCTGCTCGAGGGGATCTACCGCCAAAGCCGCGCGTCGGCCCTAGGCCGCCG
GTACATCGAGGCGAACCCAACAGCGCTGGCAAACCTGCTGGTCGTGGACGTAGACCATCCAGACGCAGCG
CTCCGAGCGCTCAGCGCCCGGGGGTCCCATCCGCTGCCCAACGCGATCGTGGGCAATCGCGCCAACGGCC
ACGCACACGCAGTGTGGGCACTCAACGCCCCTGTTCCACGCACCGAATACGCGCGGCGTAAGCCGCTCGC
ATACATGGCGGCGTGCGCCGAAGGCCTTCGGCGCGCCGTCGATGGCGACCGCAGTTACTCAGGCCTCATG
ACCAAAAACCCCGGCCACATCGCCTGGGAAACGGAATGGCTCCACTCAGATCTCTACACACTCAGCCACA
TCGAGGCCGAGCTCGGCGCGAACATGCCACCGCCGCGCTGGCGTCAGCAGACCACGTACAAAGCGGCTCC
GACGCCGCTAGGGCGGAATTGCGCACTGTTCGATTCCGTCAGGTTGTGGGCCTATCGTCCCGCCCTCATG
CGGATCTACCTGCCGACCCGGAACGTGGACGGACTCGGCCGCGCGATCTATGCCGAGTGCCACGCGCGAA
ACGCCGAATTTCCGTGCAACGACGTGTGTCCCGGACCGCTACCGGACAGCGAGGTCCGCGCCATCGCCAA
CAGCATTTGGCGTTGGATCACAACCAAGTCGCGCATTTGGGCGGACGGGATCGTGGTCTACGAGGCCACA
CTCAGTGCGCGCCAGTCGGCCATCTCGCGGAAGGGCGCAGCAGCGCGCACGGCGGCGAGCACAGTTGCGC
GGCGCGCAAAGTCCGCGTCAGCCATGGAGGCATTGCTATGAGCGACGGCTACAGCGACGGCTACAACCGG
CAGCCGACTGTCCGCAAAAAGCGGCGCGTGACCGCCGCCGAAGGCGCTCGAATCACCGGACTATCCGAAC
GCCACGTCGTCCGGCTCGTGGCGCAGGAACGCAGCGAGTGGCTCGCCGAGCAGGCTGCACGCCGCGAACG
CATCCGCGCCTATCACGACGACGAGGGCCACTCTTGGCCGCAAACGGCCAAACATTTCGGGCTGCATCTG
GACACCGTTAAGCGACTCGGCTATCGGGCGAGGAAAGAGCGTGCGGCAGAACAGGAAGCGGCTCAAAAGG
CCCACAACGAAGCCGACAATCCACCGCTGTTCTAACGCAATTGGGGAGCGGGTGTCGCGGGGGTTCCGTG
GGGGGTTCCGTTGCAACGGGTCGGACAGGTAAAAGTCCTGGTAGACGCTAGTTTTCTGGTTTGGGCCATG
CCTGTCTCGTTGCGTGTTTCGTTGCGCCCGTTTTGAATACCAGCCAGACGAGACGGGGTTCTACGAATCT
TGGTCGATACCAAGCCATTTCCGCTGAATATCGGGGAGCTCACCGCCAGAATCGGTGGTTGTGGTGATGT
ACGTGGCGAACTCCGTTGTAGTGCCTGTGGTGGCATCCGTGGCGCGGCCGCGGTACGCAGTCGATCGTAC
GCTAGTTAACTACGTCGACAGAAATATTGGATCGTCGGCACCGTCACGGCCGTGGGAGGCGGCACGATCC
GCGACGTGATGATCGGCCGCATCCCCACGGTGCTGCGCAGTGAGCTCTACGCCATCCCGGCGTTGATCTG
TGCGTTCGCACGCACAGGCCCGGTGTGAGAAGGGTCTCTGACGAGCGGGAGAACCCACCCGGGGTGGGCG
AGTTTGTCCTGCGTGTGCTCGGTCGAGTAGGCTCTGGGAGTACCCGTGTGTACGACCAGCACGGCATACA
TCATTTCGACGCCGAGAGATTCGCCGCCCGAAATGAGCACGATCCGCATGCTTATAACAGAAAGGAGGTT
AATAATGACGTCCTCCCGGCCCCGGTTGACTTCTGAGCCGTCGGACGTCCCCGACGGCGAGCAGGCGCAG
GATCCTCGCACCCGTGAGGAGCAGGCCAAGAACGTCTGCCTGCGCCTGCTCACCGTGCGGGCACGTACCC
GGGCCGAGCTCGAAACCCAGCTGACCAAGCGCGGCTATCCCGACGACGTCAGCGCCAGGGTTCTCGACCG
GCTCACCGAGGTCGGCCTGATCGACGATGAGGACTTCGCCGAGCAGTGGGTGCGTTCACGCCACCTCAAC
GCCGGAAAAGGCAAGCGCGCCTTGGCTGTCGAGCTCCGTAAGAAGGGCGTGGACGACGAGGTGATCTCGT
CGGCTCTGGCCGATCTCGACCCGGCCGCCGAGCGTCAACGGGCCGAGCAGTTGGTGCGCGACAAGTTGCG
CCGCGAACGTCTCGACGGCACACCGGAAAACGACGTCAAGGTCACCCGCAGGCTCGTGGGCATGCTGGCG
CGCCGCGGATACAACCAGTCGATGGCCTACGACGTGGTCAGCGTCGAGTTGGCCAACGAGCGGGAGCGCC
GGCGGGTCTAGTAACGCCGAAAACCCCGCTTCGGCGGGGTTTTGCCGCGGTCTGCGTTGTCGGGAAGATT
TAAAATAAAAAAGGGGACCTCTAGGGTCCCCAAAAGCTTGGCGTGAATTCATAACGTACCCAAGAAGCAC
AGTGAGTCGCGGATCGATGGCGGGCGCGGTATCGGCGCCGCCAACGTCACCTCGTCGAGAGCCACCACCT
CACTCGGTGAGCGCAAGACGTTTTCACCGGCTTCGCGTAATCCGTCGGCGCCGCGCTTGATCAAATCGAG
CAGGGCGACTCCCGGCGCCATGGCGTAGATCGAACCGTCGGACAACACCCCGACACGCTCACCGTCCGCA
CTTCGATACGTCACCCATTTCATTCGCGCACCACCTCACTCGGGTTTTTGTCCGGGCGCAACCCACGCCA
GCTGGATTGCCGCAATCGGTCATCGGGGGTCCACTCGCTATAGCGCACCTCCCCGACCAGCGTCGGCGCG
ACGAACGTAACACCCTTGGCCTCGCGCGCCGGAAGCGCAGCGTCGAATGGGGATTCGTCGGTATGCAGCG
GCGCCAGCGTCTTCTTGAGGTTGGCCAGGTCACGTTCGGTGAAGCCGGTTCCAACACGGCCGGCGAAGTG
CAAACCGCTCGGGCCGGGAATGCCCATGAGCAACGATCCAATCCCGCTGCTGCGCCCACCCTCCCCAACT
CGCCAACCGCCGATGACGACTTCCTGGGTGTTCCAGTGTTTGTCCTTGATCCACGCCGACGAGCGCCGCC
CGGGTTGATAGCCGGAGTCGCGGCGCTTGGCAATGACTCCCTCCCAACCGCGCTTGTGCGAGTAGGCCAG
CGCCTCGGCGCCGTCACCGGGCAACAACTCCGGAACGATCAGATTGCCCGCACTGCCCAGGGTTTCCAGT
AGCTTGCGCCGGTCGCGGTATCTGGCCCGCAGTAGCGAGCGACCGTCCAGAAAGAGCAAGTCGAACGCCC
AGAACTCGATGCGGGTGGCGCGCACCCGGTTCTGCATCTCGTTGAAGCTGGGCACTCCGGAGGAGTCGAG
GGCCACCAATTCCCCGTCGAGCACCACGTGGTGATCAGCGAGATCGGCGGCCAATGAACGTAATTGGGGG
TATTCCGCGGTGACGTCACGTCCGCTGCGGGAGCGCAGTCGCAGCGCGCCATGGTCGGCTTCGACCAGCA
GCCGGTAGCCGTCCCACTTGCCTTCGAACGCCCACTGACCCGACTCGAGACCTGCCACCGAACCGTGGGA
GGTGAGCATGGGCGCGAGGGTGTCGAAATCGAAGGCCGTCTGGTCCTTCATGCGATGCGCCAGCCATTGG
TCCCCGTTGGTCTGAATCAGCGCGTACCGCCCCGAGATTCGACTGCCGTGCAGGTTGACAATCACCTCCC
CCTTTTCCGAACCGTTTCTCGAGTCGTCGCGGAACTTCTCGGTGTCATAGGTGCCGGAATCCCAGATGAT
CACCTTGCCGGCGCCGTACTCCCCTTTCGGGATGTTGCCCTCGAACGTCGCGTATTCCAGCGGATGATCT
TCGGTGTGCACGGCCAGGTGGTTCACCGACGTGGTTTCCGGCAGGTTTTTCGGCACCGCCCATGACACCA
GTACCCCATCACGCTCCAGCCTGAAGTCGTAATGCAGACGGCGCGCGTGATGCTCTTGGATCACGAAGGT
ATTACCCTGCCCGACAACGGGTCTGGCTCGGGGCACCGGCTCCGGCGTTTTCGACGCGTTGCGCATGCTG
CGATATTTGAGCAGCCGGTCGTCGCCGGGGAGGTCCGCGTCCAGCGCCGCAATCAGATCGCCATCGCGGG
TGAGGCGGGCAAGCACCTCGTCGTAGGTCAGCTGGCGCAGCCCCGGGTCGTCGAGCTCCTCCCAGCTGCG
TGGTGCGGCGACGGTCGGTTGTTCGCGCCCACGCAGCGAATACGGCGCGATGGTGGTCTTCGAACCGCTG
TTTTGGCTCCAGTCCAGGAACACTTTCCCGGCCCGCAGACTCTTGGTCATGGTCGCGGTGACCAACGCCG
GCATCACCGTTTCCAGTTGCTGCGCGACCCGTTTGGCCAACACCGTGGCGCCCTTGCTGCTCACCGGCTC
GTCGAGCGGGGTGTAGAGGTGCAGGCCCTTGCTACCGCTGGTGAGCGGGAGGGTACTCAGGCCGATGTCG
GCGAGCAGATCGCGCACCGCCCGCGCCACCTGCGCGAGTTGGGCCATCGTCACGCCCTCGCCCGGGTCCA
GGTCGAACACCAATCGGGTGGCCGGCCCGGGCGTGAGGATTTCGCCTTTCGACGTCCACTCGGCAACGAA
CCGCCACTGCGGGACGTGCACCTCGAGGGCGGCCTGTTGCGCGATCCAGGCCAGCCCGGTGGCGCTGTCG
ATGATCGGATAGGTCGTCGTTCCCGACCGGTGCACCACGCTGGCACGCGGCAGCCAGTCCGGCGCCGACG
ACGCCAGCTGCTTTTCGAAAAAGGACGCCTGATCGACGCCGTTGGGCCAGCGTTTGCGAGTCGCCGGGCG
CCCGGCGATATGCGGGATCATCACCTCGGCGATGCCGGTGTAGTAACCGAAGACGTCAGACTTGGTGGTT
CCGGTAGCCGGGTACAGCACCTTGTCCGCGTTGGTCAGTGTCACCTGCGGACCATTCGCCTGTCCAGGAG
GCCAGGCCTGCGCCGAACCCATATGGCCAACGTAACCTGTCGCCATGGCACGTGGGCTGGTGATCGGTGA
AGCCCTGATCGACATCGTCGATGGGCCGGACCCGGCCGAGTATGTCGGGGGCAGCCCCCTCAACGTCGCG
GTCGGACTGGCCAGATTGGGCCGCGACGTCGATCTGCTGACCCACATCGGCCGCGACGCCCGCGGACGAC
GGATCGCCGAGTACATTGAATCCTCAGGTGTACAACTTGTTTCGGGAAGCCAGACGGCTGATCGGACGCC
CACCGCGACGGCCAGGATCGGCCCCGACGGCTCGGCCACCTACGCGTTCGACCTGGAATGGCAGATACCC
GACACACCCCCCGTGGCGCCGCCGCTTCTCGTGCACACCGGTTCCATCGCCGCCGCGCGGGAACCAGGAT
GCTTGGCGGTCGCGGCGCTGCTCGACGCCTATCGGGCCGCGGCCACGGTGAGCTTCGATCCCAATGTGCG
TCCGTCGCTGAGCGCCGACCCGGACCTGACTCGGGAACGCATCCAACGCCTCGTCGAGCGCAGCGACATC
ATCAAGGCCAGTGCCGAAGACTTGCACTGGATCGACCCCACCCAGCCTCCGGAGCAGACCGCGCGGGCCT
GGCTGGCCTGCGGCCCGGCGATTGTCGCGCTGACGTTGGGCGATCAGGGCGCAGTGGCGTTCTGCGCGGC
CGGCCCGGCAAGTGTGCCCGCCCAGCCGGTTCGCGTGGTCGATACCGTCGGCGCCGGAGACGCGTTCATG
GCCGGTCTGCTCGACACGCTGTGGGAGCAGGGATTGTTAGGTGCCGACCGGCGCACCGAGTTGCGCAAGA
TCGGCGTGTCGGCGCTGACCTCTGCACTCGAAGTCGCGGCCCTGACCTCGGCGTTGACCGTTGCCCGTGC
CGGCGCCGATCTGCCCTATCGGGCCGACCTGCGGCAGTCGCGATGACCACCGCACGCCCGCAATCGGGCC
CGGCGAGGGTGCACGAAATGCCGCGTGATGCGGCGTGTCGCCGTGCCGACACGCACGCTCGCGAGCTGAC
CGGGGCTGGGGCAGGCAGCAGGACTCCGGTGCCGCGGCGCACTGTTAACCGACCCGGGTTCTGGGCATAC
TGACTCCATGCGCTCCATCTGGAAGGGTTCAATCGCTTTCGGGCTGGTGAATGTGCCGGTCAAGGTGTAC
AGCGCCACTCAGGACCACGACATCAAGTTCCATCAGGTGCACGCCAAGGACAACGGACGCATCCGGTACA
AGCGGGTATGCGAGGTCTGTGGCGAGGTGGTCGAATACTCCGACCTGGCCCGCGCCTTCGAATCCGACGA
TGGCCAGATGGTGATCATCAACGACGACGACCTCGCCACGTTGCCCGAAGATCGCAGCCGCGAAATCGAG
GTGCTGGAATTCGTCCCAGCCGAAGAAGTCGATCCGATGATGATTGACCGCAGCTACTTCCTGGAGCCCG
ACTCGAAGTCCTCTAAATCGTATGTGCTGCTGGCCAAGACGCTCGCCGAGACGGAGCGGATGGCGATCGT
GCATTTCACGCTGCGCAGCAAGACGCGGCTGGCGGCGTTGCGGGTCAAGGACTTCGGCAAGCGCGAGGTC
ATGGTGGTGCATACCCTGTTGTGGCCAGACGAGATCCGCGACCCGGATTTCCCGGTGCTGGACAAGGAGG
TGGAGATCAAACCCGCGGAGCTCAAGATGGCCGGCCAAGTGGTGGAGTCGATGGCAGACGACTTCAACCC
GGACCGCTACCGCGACACCTATCAGGAGCAACTGCAGGAGCTGATCGACGCCAAACTCGAAGGCGGGGAA
GCATTTACCGCCGAAGAACAACCCGCAGAGCTGGACGAGACCGAAGATGTCTCCGACCTGCTGGCCAAGC
TGGAGGCGAGCGTGAAAGCGCGTTCGGGCGACGGGAAGTCAGCGGCGAAGAAGAGCACCGCCGAAAAGGC
GCCGGCCAAGAAGGCCCGGGCCAAACAAGCTGCCAAGTCCTGACCAGCGCCCGACTTGTTCACATATGCT
CGTCGTGCCGCCGAGAGGAGTTTTTGCGTGAAGTCCAACCGATCTGGCGTCGTGCTCAGCCTGCTGCTCG
CCAGCACATTGGCGTTGTCGGCATGCGGAGGCCATTCCAGCAATACCTCGTCCACCTGACGTCGGGGGGG
GGGGAAAGCCACGTTGTGTCTCAAAATCTCTGATGTTACATTGCACAAGATAAAAATATATCATCATGAA
CAATAAAACTGTCTGCTTACATAAACAGTAATACAAGGGGTGTTATGAGCCATATTCAACGGGAAACGTC
TTGCTCGAGGCCGCGATTAAATTCCAACATGGATGCTGATTTATATGGGTATAAATGGGCTCGCGATAAT
GTCGGGCAATCAGGTGCGACAATCTATCGCTTGTATGGGAAGCCCCATGCGCCAGAGTTGTTTCTGAAAC
ATGGCAAAGGTAGCGTTGCCAATGATGTTACAGATGAGATGGTCAGACTAAACTGGCTGACGGAATTTAT
GCCTCTTCCGACCATCAAGCATTTTATCCGTACTCCTGATGATGCATGGTTACTCACCACTGCGATCCCC
GGGAAAACAGCATTCCAGGTATTAGAAGAATATCCTGATTCAGGTGAAAATATTGTTGATGCGCTGGCAG
TGTTCCTGCGCCGGTTGCATTCGATTCCTGTTTGTAATTGTCCTTTTAACAGCGATCGCGTATTTCGTCT
CGCTCAGGCGCAATCACGAATGAATAACGGTTTGGTTGATGCGAGTGATTTTGATGACGAGCGTAATGGC
TGGCCTGTTGAACAAGTCTGGAAAGAAATGCATAATCTTTTGCCATTCTCACCGGATTCAGTCGTCACTC
ATGGTGATTTCTCACTTGATAACCTTATTTTTGACGAGGGGAAATTAATAGGTTGTATTGATGTTGGACG
AGTCGGAATCGCAGACCGATACCAGGATCTTGCCATCCTATGGAACTGCCTCGGTGAGTTTTCTCCTTCA
TTACAGAAACGGCTTTTTCAAAAATATGGTATTGATAATCCTGATATGAATAAATTGCAGTTTCATTTGA
TGCTCGATGAGTTTTTCTAATCAGAATTGGTTAATTGGTTGTAACACTGGCAGAGCATTACGCTGACTTG
ACGGGACGGCGGCTTTGTTGAATAAATCGAACTTTTGCTGAGTTGAAGGATCAGATCACGCATCTTCCCG
ACAACGCAGACCGTTCCGTGGCAAAGCAAAAGTTCAAAATCACCAACTGGTCCACCTACAACAAAGCTCT
CACCAACCGTGGCTCCCTCACTTTCTGGCTGGATGATGGGGCGATTCAGGCCTGGTATGAGTCAGCAACA
CCTTCTTCACGAGGCAGACCTCACTAGTGGTCTGACGCTCATGGAACAATAAACGAAAGGCTCAGTCGAA
AGACTGGGCCTTTCGTTTATCTGTTGTTTGAAAAAAAAAAGCCCCGCGATTGCGGGGCTTTTTTTTTTCA
TATGTCTGACCAGGGAAAATAGCCCTCTGACCTGGGGATTTGACT
